Addgene plasmid #170112: RRRAA-pHG165c
Purpose: Constitutively expressed, chimeric transcription activator comprising the AraC DNA binding domain and the RhaR rhamnose ligand binding domains.
Depositing lab: Liskin Swint-Kruse. Depositing organization: University of Kansas Medical Center. Publication: Allosteric regulation within the highly interconnected structural scaffold of AraC/XylS homologs tolerates a wide range of amino acid changes. Picard HR, Schwingen KS, Green LM, Shis DL, Egan SM, Bennett MR, Swint-Kruse L. Proteins. 2021 Aug 8. doi: 10.1002/prot.26206. PubMed 34369028.
Backbone
  Vector backbone: pHG165c
  Vector type: Bacterial Expression
Growth in bacteria
  Bacterial resistance: Ampicillin, 100 μg/mL
  Growth temperature: 37°C
  Growth strain: DH5alpha
  Copy number: Low Copy
Gene/Insert
  Gene/Insert name: RRRAA
  Species: Synthetic
  Cloning method: Gibson Cloning
Terms and licenses: Academic/Nonprofit Terms; Industry Terms: Not Available to Industry
How to cite: RRRAA-pHG165c was a gift from Liskin Swint-Kruse (Addgene plasmid # 170112 ; http://n2t.net/addgene:170112 ; RRID:Addgene_170112)
