[The description below was written by a language model from this plasmid's Addgene catalogue record and pLannotate feature annotations shown in this document.]
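Description:
RRRAA-pHG165c is a bacterial expression plasmid of about 4.2 kb, built on the pHG165c backbone for use in Escherichia coli. It replicates from a ColE1/pMB1-type origin. The annotation software labels this origin generically as high-copy, but the plasmid also carries the rop gene and the pBR322 bom (basis of mobility) region. Rop lowers the copy number of this origin family, which fits the catalogue listing of the plasmid as low copy. Selection is by ampicillin, through a β-lactamase gene driven by its native bla promoter. A remnant of the lacZα fragment and a predicted pBR322-derived open reading frame are also annotated and appear to be backbone leftovers.

The payload is a synthetic chimeric transcription activator, RRRAA, assembled by Gibson cloning. In the feature tables, a fragment of the E. coli rhaR coding sequence is followed directly, on the same strand, by a fragment of araC. This matches the stated design, in which the rhamnose-binding regulatory portion of RhaR is fused to the DNA-binding domain of AraC. A lacIq promoter fragment lies just upstream in the same orientation and most likely provides the constitutive expression described in the record. No epitope tags or reporters are annotated.

The depositor sequence and the repository's sequencing result differ by a few nucleotides in total length and place the rhaR/araC junction slightly differently, but their overall architecture is the same. The construct belongs to work on allosteric regulation in AraC/XylS-family homologs. A chimera of this kind can be used to test whether ligand binding in one family member's regulatory domain can control DNA binding and activation by another's. The record does not describe a cognate reporter, which would have to be supplied separately.
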