Features (pLannotate 1.2.2; 10 found; start..end, strand, type, name):
    324..912     -  rep_origin     ori: high-copy-number ColE1/pMB1/pBR322/pUC origin of replication
   1083..1943    -  CDS            AmpR: β-lactamase; bla; confers resistance to ampicillin, carbenicillin, and related antibiotics
   1944..2048    -  promoter       AmpR promoter: bla
   2165..2319    -  CDS            lacZα (fragment): LacZα fragment of β-galactosidase; lacZ fragment
   2372..2423    +  promoter       lacIq promoter (fragment): lacI (mutant); In the lacIq allele, a single base change in the promoter boosts expression of the lacI gene about 10-fold.
   2508..2999    +  CDS            rhaR (fragment): transcriptional activator of rhaR and rhaS; E. coli rhaR; needed for rhamnose-dependent activation of the rhaB promoter
   2999..3376    +  CDS            araC (fragment): L-arabinose regulatory protein; araC
   3516..3896    -  CDS            YPB1_ECOLX: Protein predicted: Swiss-Prot protein existence level 4. From Escherichia coli.
   3913..4104    +  CDS            rop: Rop protein, which maintains plasmids at low copy number; rop
   4206..138     +  misc_feature   bom (across the origin): basis of mobility region from pBR322
>Addgene plasmid #170112 | RRRAA-pHG165c | depositor full sequence | sequence record 329678 | Full Sequence
AGCCATGACCCAGTCACGTAGCGATAGCGGAGTGTATACTGGCTTAACTATGCGGCATCAGAGCAGATTG
TACTGAGAGTGCACCATATGCGGTGTGAAATACCGCACAGATGCGTAAGGAGAAAATACCGCATCAGGCG
CTCTTCCGCTTCCTCGCTCACTGACTCGCTGCGCTCGGTCGTTCGGCTGCGGCGAGCGGTATCAGCTCAC
TCAAAGGCGGTAATACGGTTATCCACAGAATCAGGGGATAACGCAGGAAAGAACATGTGAGCAAAAGGCC
AGCAAAAGGCCAGGAACCGTAAAAAGGCCGCGTTGCTGGCGTTTTTCCATAGGCTCCGCCCCCCTGACGA
GCATCACAAAAATCGACGCTCAAGTCAGAGGTGGCGAAACCCGACAGGACTATAAAGATACCAGGCGTTT
CCCCCTGGAAGCTCCCTCGTGCGCTCTCCTGTTCCGACCCTGCCGCTTACCGGATACCTGTCCGCCTTTC
TCCCTTCGGGAAGCGTGGCGCTTTCTCATAGCTCACGCTGTAGGTATCTCAGTTCGGTGTAGGTCGTTCG
CTCCAAGCTGGGCTGTGTGCACGAACCCCCCGTTCAGCCCGACCGCTGCGCCTTATCCGGTAACTATCGT
CTTGAGTCCAACCCGGTAAGACACGACTTATCGCCACTGGCAGCAGCCACTGGTAACAGGATTAGCAGAG
CGAGGTATGTAGGCGGTGCTACAGAGTTCTTGAAGTGGTGGCCTAACTACGGCTACACTAGAAGGACAGT
ATTTGGTATCTGCGCTCTGCTGAAGCCAGTTACCTTCGGAAAAAGAGTTGGTAGCTCTTGATCCGGCAAA
CAAACCACCGCTGGTAGCGGTGGTTTTTTTGTTTGCAAGCAGCAGATTACGCGCAGAAAAAAAGGATCTC
AAGAAGATCCTTTGATCTTTTCTACGGGGTCTGACGCTCAGTGGAACGAAAACTCACGTTAAGGGATTTT
GGTCATGAGATTATCAAAAAGGATCTTCACCTAGATCCTTTTAAATTAAAAATGAAGTTTTAAATCAATC
TAAAGTATATATGAGTAAACTTGGTCTGACAGTTACCAATGCTTAATCAGTGAGGCACCTATCTCAGCGA
TCTGTCTATTTCGTTCATCCATAGTTGCCTGACTCCCCGTCGTGTAGATAACTACGATACGGGAGGGCTT
ACCATCTGGCCCCAGTGCTGCAATGATACCGCGAGACCCACGCTCACCGGCTCCAGATTTATCAGCAATA
AACCAGCCAGCCGGAAGGGCCGAGCGCAGAAGTGGTCCTGCAACTTTATCCGCCTCCATCCAGTCTATTA
ATTGTTGCCGGGAAGCTAGAGTAAGTAGTTCGCCAGTTAATAGTTTGCGCAACGTTGTTGCCATTGCTAC
AGGCATCGTGGTGTCACGCTCGTCGTTTGGTATGGCTTCATTCAGCTCCGGTTCCCAACGATCAAGGCGA
GTTACATGATCCCCCATGTTGTGCAAAAAAGCGGTTAGCTCCTTCGGTCCTCCGATCGTTGTCAGAAGTA
AGTTGGCCGCAGTGTTATCACTCATGGTTATGGCAGCACTGCATAATTCTCTTACTGTCATGCCATCCGT
AAGATGCTTTTCTGTGACTGGTGAGTACTCAACCAAGTCATTCTGAGAATAGTGTATGCGGCGACCGAGT
TGCTCTTGCCCGGCGTCAATACGGGATAATACCGCGCCACATAGCAGAACTTTAAAAGTGCTCATCATTG
GAAAACGTTCTTCGGGGCGAAAACTCTCAAGGATCTTACCGCTGTTGAGATCCAGTTCGATGTAACCCAC
TCGTGCACCCAACTGATCTTCAGCATCTTTTACTTTCACCAGCGTTTCTGGGTGAGCAAAAACAGGAAGG
CAAAATGCCGCAAAAAAGGGAATAAGGGCGACACGGAAATGTTGAATACTCATACTCTTCCTTTTTCAAT
ATTATTGAAGCATTTATCAGGGTTATTGTCTCATGAGCGGATACATATTTGAATGTATTTAGAAAAATAA
ACAAATAGGGGTTCCGCGCACATTTCCCCGAAAAGTGCCACCTGACGTCTAAGAAACCATTATTATCATG
ACATTAACCTATAAAAATAGGCGTATCACGAGGCCCTTTCGTCTTCAAGAATCCGTTAACGGCATTCGCC
ATTCAGGCTGCGCAACTGTTGGGAAGGGCGATCGGTGCGGGCCTCTTCGCTATTACGCCAGCTGGCGAAA
GGGGGATGTGCTGCAAGGCGATTAAGTTGGGTAACGCCAGGGTTTTCCCAGTCACGACGTTGTAAAACGA
CGGCCAGTGCCAAGCTTGGCTGCAGGTCGACGGATCCCCGGGAATTCCACCATCGAATGGTGACACCATC
GAATGGTGCAAAACCTTTCGCGGTATGGCATGATAGCGCCCGGGGCCCAAGTTCACTTAAAAAGGAGATC
AACAATGAAGCAATTTTCGTACTGAAACATCTTAATCATGCTGGGGAGGGTTTCTAATGGCGCATCAGTT
AAAACTTCTCAAAGATGATTTTTTTGCCAGCGACCAGCAGGCAGTCGCTGTGGCTGACCGTTATCCGCAA
GATGTCTTTGCTGAACATACACATGATTTTTGTGAGCTGGTGATTGTCTGGCGCGGTAATGGCCTGCATG
TACTCAACGATCGCCCTTATCGCATTACCCGTGGCGATCTCTTTTACATTCATGCTGACGATAAACACTC
CTACGCTTCCGTTAACGATCTGGTTTTGCAGAATATTATTTATTGCCCGGAGCGTCTGAAGCTGAATCTT
GACTGGCAGGGGGCGATTCCGGGATTTAACGCCAGCGCAGGGCAACCACACTGGCGCTTAGGTAGCATGG
GGATGGCGCAGGCGCGGCAGGTTATCGGTCAGCTTGAGCATGAAAGTAGTCAGCATGTGCCGTTTGCTAA
CGAAATGGCTGAGTTGCTGTTCGGGCAGTTGGTGATGTTGTTGAATCGCCATCGTTACAACGAGTCGCTC
CATCCACCGATGGATAATCGGGTACGCGAGGCTTGTCAGTACATCAGCGATCACCTGGCAGACAGCAATT
TTGATATCGCCAGCGTCGCACAGCATGTTTGCTTGTCGCCGTCGCGTCTGTCACATCTTTTCCGCCAGCA
GTTAGGGATTAGCGTCTTAAGCTGGCGCGAGGACCAACGTATCAGCCAGGCGAAGCTGCTTTTGAGCACC
ACCCGGATGCCTATCGCCACCGTCGGTCGCAATGTTGGTTTTGACGATCAACTCTATTTCTCGCGGGTAT
TTAAAAAATGCACCGGGGCCAGCCCGAGCGAGTTCCGTGCCGGTTGTGAAGAAAAAGTGAATGATGTAGC
CGTCAAGTTGTCATAATGAGAATTCGTAATAATATAGCTCTAGATTAATTGCGCCCGTTAACGGCGGGCA
GCGTTGGGTCCTGGCCACGGGTGCGCATGATCGTGCTCCTGTCGTTGAGGACCCGGCTAGGCTGGCGGGG
TTGCCTTACTGGTTAGCAGAATGAATCACCGATACGCGAGCGAACGTGAAGCGACTGCTGCTGCAAAACG
TCTGCGACCTGAGCAACAACATGAATGGTCTTCGGTTTCCGTGTTTCGTAAAGTCTGGAAACGCGGAAGT
CAGCGCCCTGCACCATTATGTTCCGGATCTGCATCGCAGGATGCTGCTGGCTACCCTGTGGAACACCTAC
ATCTGTATTAACGAAGCGCTGGCATTGACCCTGAGTGATTTTTCTCTGGTCCCGCCGCATCCATACCGCC
AGTTGTTTACCCTCACAACGTTCCAGTAACCGGGCATGTTCATCATCAGTAACCCGTATCGTGAGCATCC
TCTCTCGTTTCATCGGTATCATTACCCCCATGAACAGAAATCCCCCTTACACGGAGGCATCAGTGACCAA
ACAGGAAAAAACCGCCCTTAACATGGCCCGCTTTATCAGAAGCCAGACATTAACGCTTCTGGAGAAACTC
AACGAGCTGGACGCGGATGAACAGGCAGACATCTGTGAATCGCTTCACGACCACGCTGATGAGCTTTACC
GCAGCTGCCTCGCGCGTTTCGGTGATGACGGTGAAAACCTCTGACACATGCAGCTCCCGGAGACGGTCAC
AGCTTGTCTGTAAGCGGATGCCGGGAGCAGACAAGCCCGTCAGGGCGCGTCAGCGGGTGTTGGCGGGTGT
CGGGGCGC
