Features (pLannotate 1.2.2; 10 found; start..end, strand, type, name):
    317..905     -  rep_origin     ori: high-copy-number ColE1/pMB1/pBR322/pUC origin of replication
   1076..1936    -  CDS            AmpR: β-lactamase; bla; confers resistance to ampicillin, carbenicillin, and related antibiotics
   1937..2041    -  promoter       AmpR promoter: bla
   2158..2312    -  CDS            lacZα (fragment): LacZα fragment of β-galactosidase; lacZ fragment
   2365..2416    +  promoter       lacIq promoter (fragment): lacI (mutant); In the lacIq allele, a single base change in the promoter boosts expression of the lacI gene about 10-fold.
   2501..3023    +  CDS            rhaR (fragment): transcriptional activator of rhaR and rhaS; E. coli rhaR; needed for rhamnose-dependent activation of the rhaB promoter
   3022..3375    +  CDS            araC (fragment): L-arabinose regulatory protein; araC
   3515..3895    -  CDS            YPB1_ECOLX: Protein predicted: Swiss-Prot protein existence level 4. From Escherichia coli.
   3912..4103    +  CDS            rop: Rop protein, which maintains plasmids at low copy number; rop
   4205..131     +  misc_feature   bom (across the origin): basis of mobility region from pBR322
>Addgene plasmid #170112 | RRRAA-pHG165c | addgene full sequence | sequence record 333273 | Addgene NGS Result
ACCCAGTCACGTAGCGATAGCGGAGTGTATACTGGCTTAACTATGCGGCATCAGAGCAGATTGTACTGAG
AGTGCACCATATGCGGTGTGAAATACCGCACAGATGCGTAAGGAGAAAATACCGCATCAGGCGCTCTTCC
GCTTCCTCGCTCACTGACTCGCTGCGCTCGGTCGTTCGGCTGCGGCGAGCGGTATCAGCTCACTCAAAGG
CGGTAATACGGTTATCCACAGAATCAGGGGATAACGCAGGAAAGAACATGTGAGCAAAAGGCCAGCAAAA
GGCCAGGAACCGTAAAAAGGCCGCGTTGCTGGCGTTTTTCCATAGGCTCCGCCCCCCTGACGAGCATCAC
AAAAATCGACGCTCAAGTCAGAGGTGGCGAAACCCGACAGGACTATAAAGATACCAGGCGTTTCCCCCTG
GAAGCTCCCTCGTGCGCTCTCCTGTTCCGACCCTGCCGCTTACCGGATACCTGTCCGCCTTTCTCCCTTC
GGGAAGCGTGGCGCTTTCTCATAGCTCACGCTGTAGGTATCTCAGTTCGGTGTAGGTCGTTCGCTCCAAG
CTGGGCTGTGTGCACGAACCCCCCGTTCAGCCCGACCGCTGCGCCTTATCCGGTAACTATCGTCTTGAGT
CCAACCCGGTAAGACACGACTTATCGCCACTGGCAGCAGCCACTGGTAACAGGATTAGCAGAGCGAGGTA
TGTAGGCGGTGCTACAGAGTTCTTGAAGTGGTGGCCTAACTACGGCTACACTAGAAGGACAGTATTTGGT
ATCTGCGCTCTGCTGAAGCCAGTTACCTTCGGAAAAAGAGTTGGTAGCTCTTGATCCGGCAAACAAACCA
CCGCTGGTAGCGGTGGTTTTTTTGTTTGCAAGCAGCAGATTACGCGCAGAAAAAAAGGATCTCAAGAAGA
TCCTTTGATCTTTTCTACGGGGTCTGACGCTCAGTGGAACGAAAACTCACGTTAAGGGATTTTGGTCATG
AGATTATCAAAAAGGATCTTCACCTAGATCCTTTTAAATTAAAAATGAAGTTTTAAATCAATCTAAAGTA
TATATGAGTAAACTTGGTCTGACAGTTACCAATGCTTAATCAGTGAGGCACCTATCTCAGCGATCTGTCT
ATTTCGTTCATCCATAGTTGCCTGACTCCCCGTCGTGTAGATAACTACGATACGGGAGGGCTTACCATCT
GGCCCCAGTGCTGCAATGATACCGCGAGACCCACGCTCACCGGCTCCAGATTTATCAGCAATAAACCAGC
CAGCCGGAAGGGCCGAGCGCAGAAGTGGTCCTGCAACTTTATCCGCCTCCATCCAGTCTATTAATTGTTG
CCGGGAAGCTAGAGTAAGTAGTTCGCCAGTTAATAGTTTGCGCAACGTTGTTGCCATTGCTACAGGCATC
GTGGTGTCACGCTCGTCGTTTGGTATGGCTTCATTCAGCTCCGGTTCCCAACGATCAAGGCGAGTTACAT
GATCCCCCATGTTGTGCAAAAAAGCGGTTAGCTCCTTCGGTCCTCCGATCGTTGTCAGAAGTAAGTTGGC
CGCAGTGTTATCACTCATGGTTATGGCAGCACTGCATAATTCTCTTACTGTCATGCCATCCGTAAGATGC
TTTTCTGTGACTGGTGAGTACTCAACCAAGTCATTCTGAGAATAGTGTATGCGGCGACCGAGTTGCTCTT
GCCCGGCGTCAATACGGGATAATACCGCGCCACATAGCAGAACTTTAAAAGTGCTCATCATTGGAAAACG
TTCTTCGGGGCGAAAACTCTCAAGGATCTTACCGCTGTTGAGATCCAGTTCGATGTAACCCACTCGTGCA
CCCAACTGATCTTCAGCATCTTTTACTTTCACCAGCGTTTCTGGGTGAGCAAAAACAGGAAGGCAAAATG
CCGCAAAAAAGGGAATAAGGGCGACACGGAAATGTTGAATACTCATACTCTTCCTTTTTCAATATTATTG
AAGCATTTATCAGGGTTATTGTCTCATGAGCGGATACATATTTGAATGTATTTAGAAAAATAAACAAATA
GGGGTTCCGCGCACATTTCCCCGAAAAGTGCCACCTGACGTCTAAGAAACCATTATTATCATGACATTAA
CCTATAAAAATAGGCGTATCACGAGGCCCTTTCGTCTTCAAGAATCCGTTAACGGCATTCGCCATTCAGG
CTGCGCAACTGTTGGGAAGGGCGATCGGTGCGGGCCTCTTCGCTATTACGCCAGCTGGCGAAAGGGGGAT
GTGCTGCAAGGCGATTAAGTTGGGTAACGCCAGGGTTTTCCCAGTCACGACGTTGTAAAACGACGGCCAG
TGCCAAGCTTGGCTGCAGGTCGACGGATCCCCGGGAATTCCACCATCGAATGGTGACACCATCGAATGGT
GCAAAACCTTTCGCGGTATGGCATGATAGCGCCCGGGGCCCAAGTTCACTTAAAAAGGAGATCAACAATG
AAGCAATTTTCGTACTGAAACATCTTAATCATGCTGGGGAGGGTTTCTAATGGCGCATCAGTTAAAACTT
CTCAAAGATGATTTTTTTGCCAGCGACCAGCAGGCAGTCGCTGTGGCTGACCGTTATCCGCAAGATGTCT
TTGCTGAACATACACATGATTTTTGTGAGCTGGTGATTGTCTGGCGCGGTAATGGCCTGCATGTACTCAA
CGATCGCCCTTATCGCATTACCCGTGGCGATCTCTTTTACATTCATGCTGACGATAAACACTCCTACGCT
TCCGTTAACGATCTGGTTTTGCAGAATATTATTTATTGCCCGGAGCGTCTGAAGCTGAATCTTGACTGGG
TGGGGGCGATTCCGGGATTTAACGCCAGCGCAGGGCAACCACACTGGCGCTTAGGTAGCATGGGGATGGC
GCAGGCGCGGCAGGTTATCGGTCAGCTTGAGCATGAAAGTAGTCAGCATGTGCCGTTTGCTAACGAAATG
GCTGAGTTGCTGTTCGGGCAGTTGGTGATGTTGCTGAATCGCCATCGTTACACCAGTGATTCGTTGCCGC
CAACATCCAGCGATAATCGGGTACGCGAGGCTTGTCAGTACATCAGCGATCACCTGGCAGACAGCAATTT
TGATATCGCCAGCGTCGCACAGCATGTTTGCTTGTCGCCGTCGCGTCTGTCACATCTTTTCCGCCAGCAG
TTAGGGATTAGCGTCTTAAGCTGGCGCGAGGACCAACGTATCAGCCAGGCGAAGCTGCTTTTGAGCACCA
CCCGGATGCCTATCGCCACCGTCGGTCGCAATGTTGGTTTTGACGATCAACTCTATTTCTCGCGGGTATT
TAAAAAATGCACCGGGGCCAGCCCGAGCGAGTTCCGTGCCGGTTGTGAAGAAAAAGTGAATGATGTAGCC
GTCAAGTTGTCATAATGAGAATTCGTAATAATATAGCTCTAGATTAATTGCGCCCGTTAACGGCGGGCAG
CGTTGGGTCCTGGCCACGGGTGCGCATGATCGTGCTCCTGTCGTTGAGGACCCGGCTAGGCTGGCGGGGT
TGCCTTACTGGTTAGCAGAATGAATCACCGATACGCGAGCGAACGTGAAGCGACTGCTGCTGCAAAACGT
CTGCGACCTGAGCAACAACATGAATGGTCTTCGGTTTCCGTGTTTCGTAAAGTCTGGAAACGCGGAAGTC
AGCGCCCTGCACCATTATGTTCCGGATCTGCATCGCAGGATGCTGCTGGCTACCCTGTGGAACACCTACA
TCTGTATTAACGAAGCGCTGGCATTGACCCTGAGTGATTTTTCTCTGGTCCCGCCGCATCCATACCGCCA
GTTGTTTACCCTCACAACGTTCCAGTAACCGGGCATGTTCATCATCAGTAACCCGTATCGTGAGCATCCT
CTCTCGTTTCATCGGTATCATTACCCCCATGAACAGAAATCCCCCTTACACGGAGGCATCAGTGACCAAA
CAGGAAAAAACCGCCCTTAACATGGCCCGCTTTATCAGAAGCCAGACATTAACGCTTCTGGAGAAACTCA
ACGAGCTGGACGCGGATGAACAGGCAGACATCTGTGAATCGCTTCACGACCACGCTGATGAGCTTTACCG
CAGCTGCCTCGCGCGTTTCGGTGATGACGGTGAAAACCTCTGACACATGCAGCTCCCGGAGACGGTCACA
GCTTGTCTGTAAGCGGATGCCGGGAGCAGACAAGCCCGTCAGGGCGCGTCAGCGGGTGTTGGCGGGTGTC
GGGGCGCAGCCATG
