>Addgene plasmid #170112 | RRRAA-pHG165c | depositor partial sequence | sequence record 329679 | RRRAA gene
ATGGCGCATCAGTTAAAACTTCTCAAAGATGATTTTTTTGCCAGCGACCAGCAGGCAGTCGCTGTGGCTG
ACCGTTATCCGCAAGATGTCTTTGCTGAACATACACATGATTTTTGTGAGCTGGTGATTGTCTGGCGCGG
TAATGGCCTGCATGTACTCAACGATCGCCCTTATCGCATTACCCGTGGCGATCTCTTTTACATTCATGCT
GACGATAAACACTCCTACGCTTCCGTTAACGATCTGGTTTTGCAGAATATTATTTATTGCCCGGAGCGTC
TGAAGCTGAATCTTGACTGGCAGGGGGCGATTCCGGGATTTAACGCCAGCGCAGGGCAACCACACTGGCG
CTTAGGTAGCATGGGGATGGCGCAGGCGCGGCAGGTTATCGGTCAGCTTGAGCATGAAAGTAGTCAGCAT
GTGCCGTTTGCTAACGAAATGGCTGAGTTGCTGTTCGGGCAGTTGGTGATGTTGTTGAATCGCCATCGTT
ACAACGAGTCGCTCCATCCACCGATGGATAATCGGGTACGCGAGGCTTGTCAGTACATCAGCGATCACCT
GGCAGACAGCAATTTTGATATCGCCAGCGTCGCACAGCATGTTTGCTTGTCGCCGTCGCGTCTGTCACAT
CTTTTCCGCCAGCAGTTAGGGATTAGCGTCTTAAGCTGGCGCGAGGACCAACGTATCAGCCAGGCGAAGC
TGCTTTTGAGCACCACCCGGATGCCTATCGCCACCGTCGGTCGCAATGTTGGTTTTGACGATCAACTCTA
TTTCTCGCGGGTATTTAAAAAATGCACCGGGGCCAGCCCGAGCGAGTTCCGTGCCGGTTGTGAAGAAAAA
GTGAATGATGTAGCCGTCAAGTTGTCATAA
